LOCUS       Exported 7697 bp ds-DNA circular SYN 12-MAY-2021
DEFINITION  To express human Nup93 in mammalian cells.
ACCESSION   .
VERSION     .
KEYWORDS    pEGFP-C1X-Nup93
SOURCE      synthetic DNA construct
  ORGANISM  synthetic DNA construct
REFERENCE   1 (bases 1 to 7697)
  AUTHORS   Tie HC, Madugula V, Lu L
  TITLE     The development of a single molecule fluorescence standard and its
            application in estimating the stoichiometry of the nuclear pore
            complex.
  JOURNAL   Biochem Biophys Res Commun. 2016 Sep 30;478(4):1694-9. doi:
            10.1016/j.bbrc.2016.09.005. Epub 2016 Sep 6.
  PUBMED    27613095
REFERENCE   2 (bases 1 to 7697)
  AUTHORS   .
  TITLE     Direct Submission
  JOURNAL   Exported May 12, 2021 from SnapGene Server 1.1.58
            http://www.snapgene.com
FEATURES             Location/Qualifiers
     source          1..7697
                     /organism="synthetic DNA construct"
                     /mol_type="other DNA"
     polyA_signal    484..605
                     /label=SV40 poly(A) signal
                     /note="SV40 polyadenylation signal"
     primer_bind     complement(521..540)
                     /label=SV40pA-R
                     /note="SV40 polyA, reverse primer"
     primer_bind     575..594
                     /label=EBV-rev
                     /note="SV40 polyA terminator, reverse primer"
     rep_origin      complement(612..1067)
                     /direction=LEFT
                     /label=f1 ori
                     /note="f1 bacteriophage origin of replication; arrow
                     indicates direction of (+) strand synthesis"
     primer_bind     complement(749..770)
                     /label=F1ori-F
                     /note="F1 origin, forward primer"
     primer_bind     961..980
                     /label=F1ori-R
                     /note="F1 origin, reverse primer"
     promoter        1094..1198
                     /gene="bla"
                     /label=AmpR promoter
     promoter        1200..1557
                     /label=SV40 promoter
                     /note="SV40 enhancer and early promoter"
     primer_bind     complement(1223..1243)
                     /label=pBABE 3'
                     /note="SV40 enhancer, reverse primer for pBABE vectors"
     rep_origin      1408..1543
                     /label=SV40 ori
                     /note="SV40 origin of replication"
     primer_bind     1470..1489
                     /label=SV40pro-F
                     /note="SV40 promoter/origin, forward primer"
     CDS             1592..2386
                     /codon_start=1
                     /gene="aph(3')-II (or nptII)"
                     /product="aminoglycoside phosphotransferase from Tn5"
                     /label=NeoR/KanR
                     /note="confers resistance to neomycin, kanamycin, and G418
                     (Geneticin(R))"
                     /translation="MIEQDGLHAGSPAAWVERLFGYDWAQQTIGCSDAAVFRLSAQGRP
                     VLFVKTDLSGALNELQDEAARLSWLATTGVPCAAVLDVVTEAGRDWLLLGEVPGQDLLS
                     SHLAPAEKVSIMADAMRRLHTLDPATCPFDHQAKHRIERARTRMEAGLVDQDDLDEEHQ
                     GLAPAELFARLKASMPDGEDLVVTHGDACLPNIMVENGRFSGFIDCGRLGVADRYQDIA
                     LATRDIAEELGGEWADRFLVLYGIAAPDSQRIAFYRLLDEFF"
     primer_bind     complement(1646..1665)
                     /label=Neo-R
                     /note="Neomycin resistance gene, reverse primer"
     primer_bind     2256..2275
                     /label=Neo-F
                     /note="Neomycin resistance gene, forward primer"
     primer_bind     complement(2574..2593)
                     /label=TK-pA-R
                     /note="Thymidine kinase polyA, reverse primer"
     polyA_signal    2618..2665
                     /label=HSV TK poly(A) signal
                     /note="herpes simplex virus thymidine kinase
                     polyadenylation signal (Cole and Stacy, 1985)"
     rep_origin      2994..3582
                     /direction=RIGHT
                     /label=ori
                     /note="high-copy-number ColE1/pMB1/pBR322/pUC origin of
                     replication"
     primer_bind     3483..3502
                     /label=pBR322ori-F
                     /note="pBR322 origin, forward primer"
     enhancer        3757..4060
                     /label=CMV enhancer
                     /note="human cytomegalovirus immediate early enhancer"
     promoter        4061..4264
                     /label=CMV promoter
                     /note="human cytomegalovirus (CMV) immediate early
                     promoter"
     primer_bind     4215..4235
                     /label=CMV-F
                     /note="Human CMV immediate early promoter, forward primer"
     regulatory      4303..4312
                     /regulatory_class="other"
                     /note="vertebrate consensus sequence for strong initiation
                     of translation (Kozak, 1987)"
     CDS             4309..5025
                     /codon_start=1
                     /product="enhanced GFP"
                     /label=EGFP
                     /translation="MVSKGEELFTGVVPILVELDGDVNGHKFSVSGEGEGDATYGKLTL
                     KFICTTGKLPVPWPTLVTTLTYGVQCFSRYPDHMKQHDFFKSAMPEGYVQERTIFFKDD
                     GNYKTRAEVKFEGDTLVNRIELKGIDFKEDGNILGHKLEYNYNSHNVYIMADKQKNGIK
                     VNFKIRHNIEDGSVQLADHYQQNTPIGDGPVLLPDNHYLSTQSALSKDPNEKRDHMVLL
                     EFVTAAGITLGMDELYK"
     CDS             4309..5025
                     /codon_start=1
                     /product="the original enhanced GFP (Yang et al., 1996)"
                     /label=EGFP
                     /note="mammalian codon-optimized"
                     /translation="MVSKGEELFTGVVPILVELDGDVNGHKFSVSGEGEGDATYGKLTL
                     KFICTTGKLPVPWPTLVTTLTYGVQCFSRYPDHMKQHDFFKSAMPEGYVQERTIFFKDD
                     GNYKTRAEVKFEGDTLVNRIELKGIDFKEDGNILGHKLEYNYNSHNVYIMADKQKNGIK
                     VNFKIRHNIEDGSVQLADHYQQNTPIGDGPVLLPDNHYLSTQSALSKDPNEKRDHMVLL
                     EFVTAAGITLGMDELYK"
     primer_bind     complement(4354..4375)
                     /label=EGFP-N
                     /note="EGFP, reverse primer"
     primer_bind     complement(4615..4634)
                     /label=EXFP-R
                     /note="For distinguishing EGFP variants, reverse primer"
     primer_bind     4962..4983
                     /label=EGFP-C
                     /note="EGFP, forward primer"
ORIGIN
        1 tggtgaatcg catcgagctg accggcaccg atttcaagga ggatggcaac atcctgggca
       61 ataagatgga gtacaactac aacgcccaca atgtgtacat catgaccgac aaggccaaga
      121 atggcatcaa ggtgaacttc aagatccgcc acaacatcga ggatggcagc gtgcagctgg
      181 ccgaccacta ccagcagaat acccccatcg gcgatggccc tgtgctgctg cccgataacc
      241 actacctgtc cacccagagc gccctgtcca aggaccccaa cgagaagcgc gatcacatga
      301 tctacttcgg cttcgtgacc tctagagtat ccctcgagga tccgagctcc gcggagatcc
      361 accggatcta gataactgat cataatcagc cataccacat ttgtagaggt tttacttgct
      421 ttaaaaaacc tcccacacct ccccctgaac ctgaaacata aaatgaatgc aattgttgtt
      481 gttaacttgt ttattgcagc ttataatggt tacaaataaa gcaatagcat cacaaatttc
      541 acaaataaag catttttttc actgcattct agttgtggtt tgtccaaact catcaatgta
      601 tcttaacgcg taaattgtaa gcgttaatat tttgttaaaa ttcgcgttaa atttttgtta
      661 aatcagctca ttttttaacc aataggccga aatcggcaaa atcccttata aatcaaaaga
      721 atagaccgag atagggttga gtgttgttcc agtttggaac aagagtccac tattaaagaa
      781 cgtggactcc aacgtcaaag gnnnnnnnnn nnnnnnnnnn nnnnnnnnnn nnnnnnnnnn
      841 nnnnnnnnnn tnnnnnnnnn nnnnnnnnnn nnnnnnnnnn nnnnnnnnnn nnnnnnnnnn
      901 nnnnnnnnnn nnnnnnnnnn nnnnnnnnnn nnnnnnnnnn nngnnnnnnn nnnnnnnnnn
      961 nnnnnnnnnn nnnnnnnnnn nnnnnnnnnn nnnnnnnnnn nnnnnnnnnn nnnnnnnnnn
     1021 nnnnnnnnnn nnnnnnnnnn nnnnnnnnnn nnnnnnnnnn nnnnnnncag gtggcacttt
     1081 tcggggaaat gtgcgcggaa cccctatttg tttatttttc taaatacatt caaatatgta
     1141 tccgctcatg agacaataac cctgataaat gcttcaataa tattgaaaaa ggaagagtcc
     1201 tgaggcggaa agaaccagct gtggaatgtg tgtcagttag ggtgtggaaa gtccccaggc
     1261 tccccagcag gcagaagtat gcaaagcatg catctcaatt agtcagcaac caggtgtgga
     1321 aagtccccag gctccccagc aggcagaagt atgcaaagca tgcatctcaa ttagtcagca
     1381 accatagtcc cgcccctaac tccgcccatc ccgcccctaa ctccgcccag ttccgcccat
     1441 tctccgcccc atggctgact aatttttttt atttatgcag aggccgaggc cgcctcggcc
     1501 tctgagctat tccagaagta gtgaggaggc ttttttggag gcctaggctt ttgcaaagat
     1561 cgatcaagag acaggatgag gatcgtttcg catgattgaa caagatggat tgcacgcagg
     1621 ttctccggcc gcttgggtgg agaggctatt cggctatgac tgggcacaac agacaatcgg
     1681 ctgctctgat gccgccgtgt tccggctgtc agcgcagggg cgcccggttc tttttgtcaa
     1741 gaccgacctg tccggtgccc tgaatgaact gcaagacgag gcagcgcggc tatcgtggct
     1801 ggccacgacg ggcgttcctt gcgcagctgt gctcgacgtt gtcactgaag cgggaaggga
     1861 ctggctgcta ttgggcgaag tgccggggca ggatctcctg tcatctcacc ttgctcctgc
     1921 cgagaaagta tccatcatgg ctgatgcaat gcggcggctg catacgcttg atccggctac
     1981 ctgcccattc gaccaccaag cgaaacatcg catcgagcga gcacgtactc ggatggaagc
     2041 cggtcttgtc gatcaggatg atctggacga agagcatcag gggctcgcgc cagccgaact
     2101 gttcgccagg ctcaaggcga gcatgcccga cggcgaggat ctcgtcgtga cccatggcga
     2161 tgcctgcttg ccgaatatca tggtggaaaa tggccgcttt tctggattca tcgactgtgg
     2221 ccggctgggt gtggcggacc gctatcagga catagcgttg gctacccgtg atattgctga
     2281 agagcttggc ggcgaatggg ctgaccgctt cctcgtgctt tacggtatcg ccgctcccga
     2341 ttcgcagcgc atcgccttct atcgccttct tgacgagttc ttctgagcgg gactctgggg
     2401 ttcgaaatga ccgaccaagc gacgcccaac ctgccatcac gagatttcga ttccaccgcc
     2461 gccttctatg aaaggttggg cttcggaatc gttttccggg acgccggctg gatgatcctc
     2521 cagcgcgggg atctcatgct ggagttcttc gcccacccta gggggaggct aactgaaaca
     2581 cggaaggaga caataccgga aggaacccgc gctatgacgg caataaaaag acagaataaa
     2641 acgcacggtg ttgggtcgtt tgttcataaa cgcggggttc ggtcccaggg ctggcactct
     2701 gtcgataccc caccgagacc ccattggggc caatacgccc gcgtttcttc cttttcccca
     2761 ccccaccccc caagttcggg tgaaggccca gggctcgcag ccaacgtcgg ggcggcaggc
     2821 cctgccatag cctcaggtta ctcatatata ctttagattg atttaaaact tcatttttaa
     2881 tttaaaagga tctaggtgaa gatccttttt gataatctca tgaccaaaat cccttaacgt
     2941 gagttttcgt tccactgagc gtcagacccc gtagaaaaga tcaaaggatc ttcttgagat
     3001 cctttttttc tgcgcgtaat ctgctgcttg caaacaaaaa aaccaccgct accagcggtg
     3061 gtttgtttgc cggatcaaga gctaccaact ctttttccga aggtaactgg cttcagcaga
     3121 gcgcagatac caaatactgt tcttctagtg tagccgtagt taggccacca cttcaagaac
     3181 tctgtagcac cgcctacata cctcgctctg ctaatcctgt taccagtggc tgctgccagt
     3241 ggcgataagt cgtgtcttac cgggttggac tcaagacgat agttaccgga taaggcgcag
     3301 cggtcgggct gaacgggggg ttcgtgcaca cagcccagct tggagcgaac gacctacacc
     3361 gaactgagat acctacagcg tgagctatga gaaagcgcca cgcttcccga agggagaaag
     3421 gcggacaggt atccggtaag cggcagggtc ggaacaggag agcgcacgag ggagcttcca
     3481 gggggaaacg cctggtatct ttatagtcct gtcgggtttc gccacctctg acttgagcgt
     3541 cgatttttgt gatgctcgtc aggggggcgg agcctatgga aaaacgccag caacgcggcc
     3601 tttttacggt tcctggcctt ttgctggcct tttgctcaca tgttctttcc tgcgttatcc
     3661 cctgattctg tggataaccg tattaccgcc atgcattagt tattaatagt aatcaattac
     3721 ggggtcatta gttcatagcc catatatgga gttccgcgtt acataactta cggtaaatgg
     3781 cccgcctggc tgaccgccca acgacccccg cccattgacg tcaataatga cgtatgttcc
     3841 catagtaacg ccaataggga ctttccattg acgtcaatgg gtggagtatt tacggtaaac
     3901 tgcccacttg gcagtacatc aagtgtatca tatgccaagt acgcccccta ttgacgtcaa
     3961 tgacggtaaa tggcccgcct ggcattatgc ccagtacatg accttatggg actttcctac
     4021 ttggcagtac atctacgtat tagtcatcgc tattaccatg gtgatgcggt tttggcagta
     4081 catcaatggg cgtggatagc ggtttgactc acggggattt ccaagtctcc accccattga
     4141 cgtcaatggg agtttgtttt ggcaccaaaa tcaacgggac tttccaaaat gtcgtaacaa
     4201 ctccgcccca ttgacgcaaa tgggcggtag gcgtgtacgg tgggaggtct atataagcag
     4261 agctggttta gtgaaccgtc agatccgcta gcgctaccgg tcgccaccat ggtgagcaag
     4321 ggcgaggagc tgttcaccgg ggtggtgccc atcctggtcg agctggacgg cgacgtaaac
     4381 ggccacaagt tcagcgtgtc cggcgagggc gagggcgatg ccacctacgg caagctgacc
     4441 ctgaagttca tctgcaccac cggcaagctg cccgtgccct ggcccaccct cgtgaccacc
     4501 ctgacctacg gcgtgcagtg cttcagccgc taccccgacc acatgaagca gcacgacttc
     4561 ttcaagtccg ccatgcccga aggctacgtc caggagcgca ccatcttctt caaggacgac
     4621 ggcaactaca agacccgcgc cgaggtgaag ttcgagggcg acaccctggt gaaccgcatc
     4681 gagctgaagg gcatcgactt caaggaggac ggcaacatcc tggggcacaa gctggagtac
     4741 aactacaaca gccacaacgt ctatatcatg gccgacaagc agaagaacgg catcaaggtg
     4801 aacttcaaga tccgccacaa catcgaggac ggcagcgtgc agctcgccga ccactaccag
     4861 cagaacaccc ccatcggcga cggccccgtg ctgctgcccg acaaccacta cctgagcacc
     4921 cagtccgccc tgagcaaaga ccccaacgag aagcgcgatc acatggtcct gctggagttc
     4981 gtgaccgccg ccgggatcac tctcggcatg gacgagctgt acaagtccgg actcagatct
     5041 cgacttcccg ggatgacggc tgtagcacaa ggatctgcat ctccaatgga tactgagggg
     5101 tttggtgagc tccttcagca agctgaacag cttgctgctg agactgaggg catctcagag
     5161 cttccccatg tggaacggaa cttacaggag atccagcagg cgggagagcg cctgcgttcc
     5221 cgtaccctaa cacgcacgtc ccaggagacg gcagatgtca aggcgtcagt tctcctcggg
     5281 tctcggggac ttgacatatc ccacatctcc cagcgattgg agagtctgag tgcagccacc
     5341 acctttgagc ctcttgagcc tgtgaaggac actgacattc agggcttcct gaagaatgag
     5401 aaggacaatg ccctgctgtc tgccatcgaa gagtcccgga agaggacctt cggcatggct
     5461 gaggagtacc atcgggagtc aatgttggtt gagtgggagc aagtgaaaca gcgaattctg
     5521 cacacactgc tggcatcagg agaagacgcc cttgacttta ctcaagaaag cgagccaagc
     5581 tacatcagtg atgtgggacc ccctggtcga agctctctgg ataacatcga gatggcctat
     5641 gcgcggcaaa tttatatcta taatgagaaa attgtaaatg gacacctgca gcctaacctg
     5701 gtggaccttt gtgcttccgt cgcagagctc gatgataaga gcatttccga catgtggacc
     5761 atggtaaaac aaatgacaga cgtgttgttg acaccggcaa cggatgccct gaagaaccgc
     5821 agcagcgtgg aagtgcgcat ggagtttgtc aggcaggcct tggcgtacct tgagcagagt
     5881 tataagaatt acacccttgt gactgtcttt ggaaatttgc atcaggccca gctgggcggg
     5941 gtgcctggga cttaccaatt ggttcgaagt ttcctgaaca ttaaactgcc agctcccttg
     6001 cctggactac aggatggaga ggtggaaggc catcctgtgt gggcgctaat ttactactgc
     6061 atgcgctgtg gagacctgct tgccgcttca caggtagtta atcgagccca gcaccagctg
     6121 ggagagttta aaacctggtt ccaggagtac atgaacagca aggacagaag attgtcccca
     6181 gctacggaaa acaagctccg gctgcattac cgtagggccc tcaggaacaa tacagatccc
     6241 tacaagcggg ccgtgtactg tatcattggc agatgtgacg tcaccgacaa ccagagtgaa
     6301 gtggcggaca aaactgagga ttacctgtgg ctgaagttga accaagtgtg ttttgacgac
     6361 gatggcacca gctccccaca agacaggctc actctctcac agttccagaa gcagttgttg
     6421 gaagactatg gcgagtccca ctttacggtg aaccagcaac ccttcctcta cttccaagtc
     6481 ctgttcctga cagcgcagtt tgaagcagca gttgcctttc ttttccgcat ggagcggctg
     6541 cgctgccatg ctgtccatgt agcactggtg ctgtttgagc tgaagctgct tttaaagtcc
     6601 tctggacaga gggctcagct cctcagccac gagcctggtg accctccttg cttgcggcgg
     6661 ctgaacttcg tgcggctcct catgctgtac acccggaagt ttgagtccac ggacccaagg
     6721 gaggccctcc agtacttcta tttcctcagg gatgagaaag atagtcaagg agaaaacatg
     6781 tttctgcgct gtgtgagtga gcttgtgatt gaaagccgag agttcgatat gattcttggg
     6841 aaactagaga atgacggaag tagaaagcct ggagtcatag ataagtttac tagtgacaca
     6901 aagcctatta tcaacaaagt tgcttctgtg gcagaaaata aaggactgtt tgaagaggca
     6961 gcaaagctgt atgaccttgc caagaatgct gacaaggtac tggagctgat gaacaaactg
     7021 ctgagccctg tcgtccccca gatcagtgcc ccgcaatcca acaaggagag gctgaagaac
     7081 atggcactct ccattgccga acggtatagg gctcaaggaa taagcgcaaa taaatttgtg
     7141 gactccacgt tctatcttct tttggacttg atcacctttt ttgacgagta tcatagtggt
     7201 catattgata gagcttttga tatcattgag cgcttgaagc tggtgcccct gaatcaggaa
     7261 agtgtggaag agagagtggc tgccttcaga aatttcagtg atgaaatcag gcacaacctc
     7321 tcagaagtgc ttcttgccac catgaacatc ttgttcacac agtttaagag gctcaagggg
     7381 acaagtccat cctcgtcatc caggccccag cgagtcatcg aggaccgcga ctctcaactc
     7441 cgaagtcaag cccgcactct gattaccttt gctggaatga taccataccg aacgtctggg
     7501 gacaccaatg cgaggctggt gcagatggag gtcctcatga attaagtgcc atgctttgtg
     7561 ggagtctggg tcggcacact gtcagtacat caggcacatg ggcccactag gctggggttt
     7621 ctggttttgt ttctgttgtg ttttgttttg gtttctgtat tatgtatttt tgtcaacgcc
     7681 aataaatttc tttgatt
//
